>Addgene plasmid #147535 | pLNHA-C1-HsNot11_260-496_S | depositor full sequence | sequence record 289982 | Full Sequence
TAGTTATTAATAGTAATCAATTACGGGGTCATTAGTTCATAGCCCATATATGGAGTTCCGCGTTACATAA
CTTACGGTAAATGGCCCGCCTGGCTGACCGCCCAACGACCCCCGCCCATTGACGTCAATAATGACGTATG
TTCCCATAGTAACGCCAATAGGGACTTTCCATTGACGTCAATGGGTGGAGTATTTACGGTAAACTGCCCA
CTTGGCAGTACATCAAGTGTATCATATGCCAAGTACGCCCCCTATTGACGTCAATGACGGTAAATGGCCC
GCCTGGCATTATGCCCAGTACATGACCTTATGGGACTTTCCTACTTGGCAGTACATCTACGTATTAGTCA
TCGCTATTACCATGGTGATGCGGTTTTGGCAGTACATCAATGGGCGTGGATAGCGGTTTGACTCACGGGG
ATTTCCAAGTCTCCACCCCATTGACGTCAATGGGAGTTTGTTTTGGCACCAAAATCAACGGGACTTTCCA
AAATGTCGTAACAACTCCGCCCCATTGACGCAAATGGGCGGTAGGCGTGTACGGTGGGAGGTCTATATAA
GCAGAGCTCTCTGGCTAACTAGAGAACCCACTGCTTACTGGCTTATCGAAATTAATACGACTCACTATAG
GGAGACCCAAGCTCTAGCGCTACCGGTCGCCACCATGGACGCACAAACACGACGACGTGAGCGTCGCGCT
GAGAAACAAGCTCAATGGAAAGCTGCAAACGGTGGATCTCCTCCACATATGGCTTACCCATACGATGTTC
CAGATTACGCTCCTCCATCTCGAGCTGTTGCCTCTCAGATCACAGAAGCTTTAGTCAGCGGACCAAAGCC
ACCTATTGAAAGCCATTTTCGACCAGAGTTTATTCGTCCACCGCCTCCACTCCACATTTGTGAGGATGAA
CTTGCTTGGCTAAACCCCACGGAGCCTGACCACGCGATCCAGTGGGATAAATCGATGTGTGTTAAGAATA
GCACTGGTGTGGAGATCAAACGAATAATGGCCAAAGCCTTCAAAAGCCCCTTATCCTCTCCCCAACAAAC
ACAGCTACTTGGTGAGTTGGAAAAAGACCCCAAACTTGTCTACCATATTGGCCTCACCCCAGCCAAACTT
CCTGACCTTGTGGAAAACAACCCTTTAGTCGCTATAGAAATGTTGCTGAAATTAATGCAGTCAAGCCAGA
TCACTGAGTATTTCTCTGTCCTGGTCAATATGGACATGTCTTTACATTCAATGGAAGTTGTAAATCGACT
AACTACAGCTGTTGATCTACCTCCTGAATTTATTCACCTTTATATATCAAATTGCATCTCTACTTGTGAA
CAGATTAAGGATAAATATATGCAGAATCGGTTGGTGCGTCTTGTGTGTGTGTTTCTCCAATCCTTGATCC
GTAACAAAATTATTAATGTACAGGATTTGTTTATAGAAGTGCAGGCATTCTGTATTGAATTCAGTAGGAT
ACGAGAAGCTGCTGGTCTTTTCCGGTTGTTGAAGACATAAGGATCCACCGGATCTAGATAACTGATCATA
ATCAGCCATACCACATTTGTAGAGGTTTTACTTGCTTTAAAAAACCTCCCACACCTCCCCCTGAACCTGA
AACATAAAATGAATGCAATTGTTGTTGTTAACTTGTTTATTGCAGCTTATAATGGTTACAAATAAAGCAA
TAGCATCACAAATTTCACAAATAAAGCATTTTTTTCACTGCATTCTAGTTGTGGTTTGTCCAAACTCATC
AATGTATCTTAACGCGTAAATTGTAAGCGTTAATATTTTGTTAAAATTCGCGTTAAATTTTTGTTAAATC
AGCTCATTTTTTAACCAATAGGCCGAAATCGGCAAAATCCCTTATAAATCAAAAGAATAGACCGAGATAG
GGT
[37 nt withheld, positions 1894-1930]
AAAGAACGTGGACTCCAACGTCAAAGG
[49 nt withheld, positions 1958-2006]
T
[91 nt withheld, positions 2008-2098]
G
[124 nt withheld, positions 2100-2223]
CAGGTGGCACTTTTCGGGGAAATGTGCGCGGAACCCCTATTTGTTTATTTTTCTAAATACATTCAAATAT
GTATCCGCTCATGAGACAATAACCCTGATAAATGCTTCAATAATATTGAAAAAGGAAGAGTCCTGAGGCG
GAAAGAACCAGCTGTGGAATGTGTGTCAGTTAGGGTGTGGAAAGTCCCCAGGCTCCCCAGCAGGCAGAAG
TATGCAAAGCATGCATCTCAATTAGTCAGCAACCAGGTGTGGAAAGTCCCCAGGCTCCCCAGCAGGCAGA
AGTATGCAAAGCATGCATCTCAATTAGTCAGCAACCATAGTCCCGCCCCTAACTCCGCCCATCCCGCCCC
TAACTCCGCCCAGTTCCGCCCATTCTCCGCCCCATGGCTGACTAATTTTTTTTATTTATGCAGAGGCCGA
GGCCGCCTCGGCCTCTGAGCTATTCCAGAAGTAGTGAGGAGGCTTTTTTGGAGGCCTAGGCTTTTGCAAA
GATCGATCAAGAGACAGGATGAGGATCGTTTCGCATGATTGAACAAGATGGATTGCACGCAGGTTCTCCG
GCCGCTTGGGTGGAGAGGCTATTCGGCTATGACTGGGCACAACAGACAATCGGCTGCTCTGATGCCGCCG
TGTTCCGGCTGTCAGCGCAGGGGCGCCCGGTTCTTTTTGTCAAGACCGACCTGTCCGGTGCCCTGAATGA
ACTGCAAGACGAGGCAGCGCGGCTATCGTGGCTGGCCACGACGGGCGTTCCTTGCGCAGCTGTGCTCGAC
GTTGTCACTGAAGCGGGAAGGGACTGGCTGCTATTGGGCGAAGTGCCGGGGCAGGATCTCCTGTCATCTC
ACCTTGCTCCTGCCGAGAAAGTATCCATCATGGCTGATGCAATGCGGCGGCTGCATACGCTTGATCCGGC
TACCTGCCCATTCGACCACCAAGCGAAACATCGCATCGAGCGAGCACGTACTCGGATGGAAGCCGGTCTT
GTCGATCAGGATGATCTGGACGAAGAGCATCAGGGGCTCGCGCCAGCCGAACTGTTCGCCAGGCTCAAGG
CGAGCATGCCCGACGGCGAGGATCTCGTCGTGACCCATGGCGATGCCTGCTTGCCGAATATCATGGTGGA
AAATGGCCGCTTTTCTGGATTCATCGACTGTGGCCGGCTGGGTGTGGCGGACCGCTATCAGGACATAGCG
TTGGCTACCCGTGATATTGCTGAAGAGCTTGGCGGCGAATGGGCTGACCGCTTCCTCGTGCTTTACGGTA
TCGCCGCTCCCGATTCGCAGCGCATCGCCTTCTATCGCCTTCTTGACGAGTTCTTCTGAGCGGGACTCTG
GGGTTCGAAATGACCGACCAAGCGACGCCCAACCTGCCATCACGAGATTTCGATTCCACCGCCGCCTTCT
ATGAAAGGTTGGGCTTCGGAATCGTTTTCCGGGACGCCGGCTGGATGATCCTCCAGCGCGGGGATCTCAT
GCTGGAGTTCTTCGCCCACCCTAGGGGGAGGCTAACTGAAACACGGAAGGAGACAATACCGGAAGGAACC
CGCGCTATGACGGCAATAAAAAGACAGAATAAAACGCACGGTGTTGGGTCGTTTGTTCATAAACGCGGGG
TTCGGTCCCAGGGCTGGCACTCTGTCGATACCCCACCGAGACCCCATTGGGGCCAATACGCCCGCGTTTC
TTCCTTTTCCCCACCCCACCCCCCAAGTTCGGGTGAAGGCCCAGGGCTCGCAGCCAACGTCGGGGCGGCA
GGCCCTGCCATAGCCTCAGGTTACTCATATATACTTTAGATTGATTTAAAACTTCATTTTTAATTTAAAA
GGATCTAGGTGAAGATCCTTTTTGATAATCTCATGACCAAAATCCCTTAACGTGAGTTTTCGTTCCACTG
AGCGTCAGACCCCGTAGAAAAGATCAAAGGATCTTCTTGAGATCCTTTTTTTCTGCGCGTAATCTGCTGC
TTGCAAACAAAAAAACCACCGCTACCAGCGGTGGTTTGTTTGCCGGATCAAGAGCTACCAACTCTTTTTC
CGAAGGTAACTGGCTTCAGCAGAGCGCAGATACCAAATACTGTCCTTCTAGTGTAGCCGTAGTTAGGCCA
CCACTTCAAGAACTCTGTAGCACCGCCTACATACCTCGCTCTGCTAATCCTGTTACCAGTGGCTGCTGCC
AGTGGCGATAAGTCGTGTCTTACCGGGTTGGACTCAAGACGATAGTTACCGGATAAGGCGCAGCGGTCGG
GCTGAACGGGGGGTTCGTGCACACAGCCCAGCTTGGAGCGAACGACCTACACCGAACTGAGATACCTACA
GCGTGAGCTATGAGAAAGCGCCACGCTTCCCGAAGGGAGAAAGGCGGACAGGTATCCGGTAAGCGGCAGG
GTCGGAACAGGAGAGCGCACGAGGGAGCTTCCAGGGGGAAACGCCTGGTATCTTTATAGTCCTGTCGGGT
TTCGCCACCTCTGACTTGAGCGTCGATTTTTGTGATGCTCGTCAGGGGGGCGGAGCCTATGGAAAAACGC
CAGCAACGCGGCCTTTTTACGGTTCCTGGCCTTTTGCTGGCCTTTTGCTCACATGTTCTTTCCTGCGTTA
TCCCCTGATTCTGTGGATAACCGTATTACCGCCATGCAT
Features (pLannotate 1.2.2; 15 found; start..end, strand, type, name):
     61..364     +  enhancer       CMV enhancer: human cytomegalovirus immediate early enhancer
    365..568     +  promoter       CMV promoter: human cytomegalovirus (CMV) immediate early promoter
    564..597     +  LTR            5' LTR (truncated) (fragment): truncated 5' long terminal repeat (LTR) from HIV-1
    613..631     +  promoter       T7 promoter: promoter for bacteriophage T7 RNA polymerase
    689..1507    +  CDS            CNOT11 (fragment): CNO11_HUMAN - Also known as C2orf29. Experimental evidence at protein level: Swiss-Prot protein existence level 1. Component of the CCR4-NOT complex which is one of the major cellular mRNA deadenylases and is linked to various cellular processes including bulk mRNA degradation, miRNA-mediated repression, translational repression during translational initiation and general transcription regulation. Additional complex functions may be a consequence of its influence on mRNA expression. Is required for the association of CNOT10 with the CCR4-NOT complex. Seems not to be required for complex deaden
   1533..1617    +  CDS            large T antigen (fragment): large T antigen from SV40 (simian virus 40)
   1640..1761    +  polyA_signal   SV40 poly(A) signal: SV40 polyadenylation signal
   1795..2223    -  rep_origin     f1 ori (sequence partly withheld): f1 bacteriophage origin of replication; arrow indicates direction of (+) strand synthesis
   2250..2354    +  promoter       AmpR promoter: bla
   2356..2713    +  promoter       SV40 promoter: SV40 enhancer and early promoter
   2748..3542    +  CDS            NeoR/KanR: aminoglycoside phosphotransferase from Tn5; aph(3')-II (or nptII); confers resistance to neomycin, kanamycin, and G418 (Geneticin®)
   3563..3715    +  CDS            ble (fragment): BLE_KLEPN - Experimental evidence at protein level: Swiss-Prot protein existence level 1. Binding protein with a strong affinity to the bleomycin family of antibiotics. Binds to CL990; an antimitotic-antibiotic compound. From Klebsiella pneumoniae.
   3774..3821    +  polyA_signal   HSV TK poly(A) signal: herpes simplex virus thymidine kinase polyadenylation signal (Cole and Stacy, 1985)
   3912..3928    -  polyA_signal   bGH poly(A) signal (fragment): bovine growth hormone polyadenylation signal
   4150..4738    +  rep_origin     ori: high-copy-number ColE1/pMB1/pBR322/pUC origin of replication
