[The description below was written by a language model from this plasmid's Addgene catalogue record and pLannotate feature annotations shown in this document.]
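Description:
pLNHA-C1-HsNot11_260-496_S is a 4,852 nt mammalian expression plasmid encoding a C-terminal fragment (residues 260–496) of human CNOT11, also known as C2orf29, a subunit of the CCR4-NOT deadenylase complex. The catalogue lists the backbone as unknown. However, the annotated layout resembles a C1-type CMV expression vector: a CMV enhancer and promoter upstream of the insert, an SV40 polyadenylation signal downstream, an f1 origin, and a dual-purpose resistance cassette. The plasmid name suggests an N-terminal lambda-N/HA tag fused to the insert, as used in mRNA tethering assays, but no tag is annotated in the feature table and the record does not state one. The CNOT11 annotation (about 820 nt) is somewhat longer than 237 codons would need, so its exact boundaries are uncertain.

Propagation in E. coli relies on a high-copy ColE1/pUC-type origin. Selection uses the Tn5 NeoR/KanR gene, which lies behind tandem bacterial (bla) and SV40 early promoters and ends with an HSV TK polyadenylation signal. This arrangement gives kanamycin resistance in bacteria and could allow G418 selection in mammalian cells. A short T7 promoter sits between the CMV promoter and the coding region. Several small annotated fragments (HIV-1 LTR, SV40 large T antigen, ble, bGH poly(A)) are probably incidental sequence matches or backbone remnants rather than functional elements.

The stated purpose is mammalian expression of this fragment. The associated publication concerns how NOT10 and NOT11 form a module that docks onto the NOT1 N-terminal domain, so truncations like this one are suited to mapping interaction domains within the complex. The depositor notes that the ORF derives from an NCBI reference transcript and that the supplied sequence may be theoretical.
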