Addgene plasmid #147535: pLNHA-C1-HsNot11_260-496_S
Purpose: Mammalian Expression of HsNot11_260-496
Depositing lab: Elisa Izaurralde. Depositing organization: Max Planck Institute for Developmental Biology. Publication: NOT10 and C2orf29/NOT11 form a conserved module of the CCR4-NOT complex that docks onto the NOT1 N-terminal domain. Bawankar P, Loh B, Wohlbold L, Schmidt S, Izaurralde E. RNA Biol. 2013 Feb;10(2):228-44. doi: 10.4161/rna.23018. Epub 2013 Jan 9. PubMed 23303381.
Backbone
  Vector backbone: Unknown
  Vector type: Mammalian Expression
Growth in bacteria
  Bacterial resistance: Kanamycin, 50 μg/mL
  Growth temperature: 37°C
  Growth strain: DH5alpha
  Copy number: High Copy
Gene/Insert
  Gene/Insert name: HsNot11_260-496 (alt name: C2ORF29)
  Species: H. sapiens (human)
  Entrez Gene: CNOT11 (a.k.a. C2orf29, C40)
  Cloning method: Unknown
Terms and licenses: Academic/Nonprofit Terms; Industry Terms: Not Available to Industry
Depositor comments: ORF extracted from NCBI:NM_017546.4 Plasmids from this collection were made available to the research community and donated after the lab closed. Please note that the sequence provided by the depositing laboratory may be theoretical/predicted or based on Sanger sequencing results. There may be discrepancies between sequencing results obtained by Addgene and the depositor sequence. If an Addgene verified sequence is not available, please contact before placing your order to request that our lab fully sequence the plasmid.
How to cite: pLNHA-C1-HsNot11_260-496_S was a gift from Elisa Izaurralde (Addgene plasmid # 147535 ; http://n2t.net/addgene:147535 ; RRID:Addgene_147535)
